Addgene plasmid #18836: pcDNA3-AKT-PH-GFP
Depositing lab: Craig Montell. Depositing organization: Johns Hopkins University and School of Medicine. Publication: Integration of phosphoinositide- and calmodulin-mediated regulation of TRPC6. Kwon Y, Hofmann T, Montell C. Mol Cell. 2007 Feb 23. 25(4):491-503. 10.1016/j.molcel.2007.01.021 PubMed 17317623.
Backbone
  Vector backbone: pcDNA3
  Backbone manufacturer: Invitrogen
  Backbone size w/o insert (bp): 5000
  Vector type: Mammalian Expression
  Selectable markers: Neomycin (select with G418)
Growth in bacteria
  Bacterial resistance: Ampicillin, 100 μg/mL
  Growth temperature: 37°C
  Growth strain: DH5alpha
  Copy number: High Copy
Gene/Insert
  Gene/Insert name: AKT-PH domain
  Species: H. sapiens (human)
  Mutation: contains amino acids 1-148 (compared to GenBank reference NP_005154.2)
  Entrez Gene: AKT1 (a.k.a. AKT, PKB, PKB-ALPHA, PRKBA, RAC, RAC-ALPHA)
  Promoter: CMV
  Tag / fusion protein: EGFP (C terminal on backbone)
  Cloning method: Restriction Enzyme; 5′ cloning site EcoRI (not destroyed); 3′ cloning site BamHI (not destroyed)
  Sequencing primers: 5′ CMV-F; 3′ BGH-rev
Terms and licenses: Academic/Nonprofit Terms; Industry Terms: Not Available to Industry
How to cite: pcDNA3-AKT-PH-GFP was a gift from Craig Montell (Addgene plasmid # 18836 ; http://n2t.net/addgene:18836 ; RRID:Addgene_18836)
