[The description below was written by a language model from this plasmid's Addgene catalogue record and pLannotate feature annotations shown in this document.]
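Description:
pcDNA3-AKT-PH-GFP is a mammalian expression plasmid built on the pcDNA3 backbone that produces the pleckstrin homology (PH) domain of human AKT1 fused to EGFP. The insert covers amino acids 1–148 of AKT1 and was cloned between EcoRI and BamHI sites, both of which remain intact, placing it in frame upstream of an EGFP coding sequence already present on the backbone, so the fluorescent protein sits at the C terminus of the fusion. Transcription is driven by the human cytomegalovirus immediate early enhancer and promoter and terminated by the bovine growth hormone polyadenylation signal. T7 and SP6 phage promoters flank the expression cassette, as is usual for this backbone. The sequenced record is 6,620 nt, and its annotated features agree with the catalogue description.

In bacteria the plasmid is maintained at high copy number through a ColE1/pUC-type origin and selected with ampicillin via the β-lactamase gene; an f1 origin is also present. For mammalian cells, a separate cassette with the SV40 enhancer/early promoter, the neomycin phosphotransferase gene and an SV40 polyadenylation signal allows G418 selection of stable transfectants. A few small annotations, such as the lac promoter/operator region, lacI and ble fragments and a short HIV-1 LTR match, appear to be backbone remnants or partial hits rather than functional parts of the design.

The AKT PH domain binds 3-phosphorylated phosphoinositides such as PIP3, so GFP fusions of this type are commonly used as live-cell probes whose translocation to the plasma membrane reports lipid production. The associated publication concerns phosphoinositide- and calmodulin-mediated regulation of TRPC6, which is consistent with that use, although the record does not spell out the specific application.
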