Features (pLannotate 1.2.2; 23 found; start..end, strand, type, name):
     28..80      -  misc_feature   bom (fragment): basis of mobility region from pBR322
    235..614     +  enhancer       CMV enhancer: human cytomegalovirus immediate early enhancer
    615..818     +  promoter       CMV promoter: human cytomegalovirus (CMV) immediate early promoter
    814..847     +  LTR            5' LTR (truncated) (fragment): truncated 5' long terminal repeat (LTR) from HIV-1
    863..881     +  promoter       T7 promoter: promoter for bacteriophage T7 RNA polymerase
    915..1359    +  CDS            Akt1 (fragment): human serine/threonine protein kinase activated by growth factors; AKT1
   1374..2093    +  CDS            EGFP: the original enhanced GFP (Yang et al., 1996) mammalian codon-optimized
   2121..2139    -  promoter       SP6 promoter: promoter for bacteriophage SP6 RNA polymerase
   2165..2389    +  polyA_signal   bGH poly(A) signal: bovine growth hormone polyadenylation signal
   2393..2414    +  promoter       SV40 promoter (fragment): SV40 enhancer and early promoter
   2435..2863    +  rep_origin     f1 ori (sequence partly withheld): f1 bacteriophage origin of replication; arrow indicates direction of (+) strand synthesis
   2877..3206    +  promoter       SV40 promoter: SV40 enhancer and early promoter
   3273..4064    +  CDS            neo: KKA2_KLEPN - Also known as kan, nptII. Experimental evidence at protein level: Swiss-Prot protein existence level 1. Resistance to kanamycin, neomycin, paromomycin, ribostamycin, butirosin and gentamicin B. From Klebsiella pneumoniae.
   4088..4246    +  CDS            ble (fragment): BLE_KLEPN - Experimental evidence at protein level: Swiss-Prot protein existence level 1. Binding protein with a strong affinity to the bleomycin family of antibiotics. Binds to CL990; an antimitotic-antibiotic compound. From Klebsiella pneumoniae.
   4241..4362    +  polyA_signal   SV40 poly(A) signal: SV40 polyadenylation signal
   4435..4451    -  protein_bind   lac operator: The lac repressor binds to the lac operator to inhibit transcription in E. coli. This inhibition can be relieved by adding lactose or isopropyl-β-D-thiogalactopyranoside (IPTG). lac repressor encoded by lacI
   4459..4489    -  promoter       lac promoter: promoter for the E. coli lac operon
   4504..4525    -  protein_bind   CAP binding site: CAP binding activates transcription in the presence of cAMP. E. coli catabolite activator protein
   4538..4630    -  CDS            lacI (fragment): lac repressor; lacI; The lac repressor binds to the lac operator to inhibit transcription in E. coli. This inhibition can be relieved by adding lactose or isopropyl-β-D-thiogalactopyranoside (IPTG).
   4632..4682    -  CDS            lacI (fragment): lac repressor; lacI; The lac repressor binds to the lac operator to inhibit transcription in E. coli. This inhibition can be relieved by adding lactose or isopropyl-β-D-thiogalactopyranoside (IPTG).
   4865..5453    -  rep_origin     ori: high-copy-number ColE1/pMB1/pBR322/pUC origin of replication
   5624..6484    -  CDS            AmpR: β-lactamase; bla; confers resistance to ampicillin, carbenicillin, and related antibiotics
   6485..6589    -  promoter       AmpR promoter: bla
>Addgene plasmid #18836 | pcDNA3-AKT-PH-GFP | addgene full sequence | sequence record 163226 | Addgene NGS Result
GACGGATCGGGAGATCTCCCGATCCCCTATGGTGCACTCTCAGTACAATCTGCTCTGATGCCGCATAGTT
AAGCCAGTATCTGCTCCCTGCTTGTGTGTTGGAGGTCGCTGAGTAGTGCGCGAGCAAAATTTAAGCTACA
ACAAGGCAAGGCTTGACCGACAATTGCATGAAGAATCTGCTTAGGGTTAGGCGTTTTGCGCTGCTTCGCG
ATGTACGGGCCAGATATACGCGTTGACATTGATTATTGACTAGTTATTAATAGTAATCAATTACGGGGTC
ATTAGTTCATAGCCCATATATGGAGTTCCGCGTTACATAACTTACGGTAAATGGCCCGCCTGGCTGACCG
CCCAACGACCCCCGCCCATTGACGTCAATAATGACGTATGTTCCCATAGTAACGCCAATAGGGACTTTCC
ATTGACGTCAATGGGTGGAGTATTTACGGTAAACTGCCCACTTGGCAGTACATCAAGTGTATCATATGCC
AAGTACGCCCCCTATTGACGTCAATGACGGTAAATGGCCCGCCTGGCATTATGCCCAGTACATGACCTTA
TGGGACTTTCCTACTTGGCAGTACATCTACGTATTAGTCATCGCTATTACCATGGTGATGCGGTTTTGGC
AGTACATCAATGGGCGTGGATAGCGGTTTGACTCACGGGGATTTCCAAGTCTCCACCCCATTGACGTCAA
TGGGAGTTTGTTTTGGCACCAAAATCAACGGGACTTTCCAAAATGTCGTAACAACTCCGCCCCATTGACG
CAAATGGGCGGTAGGCGTGTACGGTGGGAGGTCTATATAAGCAGAGCTCTCTGGCTAACTAGAGAACCCA
CTGCTTACTGGCTTATCGAAATTAATACGACTCACTATAGGGAGACCCAAGCTTGCGGCCGCGAATTCGC
CACCATGAGCGACGTGGCTATTGTGAAGGAGGGTTGGCTGCACAAACGAGGGGAGTACATCAAGACCTGG
CGGCCACGCTACTTCCTCCTCAAGAATGATGGCACCTTCATTGGCTACAAGGAGCGGCCGCAGGATGTGG
ACCAACGTGAGGCTCCCCTCAACAACTTCTCTGTGGCGCAGTGCCAGCTGATGAAGACGGAGCGGCCCCG
GCCCAACACCTTCATCATCCGCTGCCTGCAGTGGACCACTGTCATCGAACGCACCTTCCATGTGGAGACT
CCTGAGGAGCGGGAGGAGTGGACAACCGCCATCCAGACTGTGGCTGACGGCCTCAAGAAGCAGGAGGAGG
AGGAGATGGACTTCCGGTCGGGCTCACCCAGTGACAACTCAGGGGCTGAAGAGATGGAGGTGTCCCTGGC
CAAGCCCAAGCACCGCGTGACCATGAACGGATCCATCGCCACCATGGTGAGCAAGGGCGAGGAGCTGTTC
ACCGGGGTGGTGCCCATCCTGGTCGAGCTGGACGGCGACGTAAACGGCCACAAGTTCAGCGTGTCCGGCG
AGGGCGAGGGCGATGCCACCTACGGCAAGCTGACCCTGAAGTTCATCTGCACCACCGGCAAGCTGCCCGT
GCCCTGGCCCACCCTCGTGACCACCCTGACCTACGGCGTGCAGTGCTTCAGCCGCTACCCCGACCACATG
AAGCAGCACGACTTCTTCAAGTCCGCCATGCCCGAAGGCTACGTCCAGGAGCGCACCATCTTCTTCAAGG
ACGACGGCAACTACAAGACCCGCGCCGAGGTGAAGTTCGAGGGCGACACCCTGGTGAACCGCATCGAGCT
GAAGGGCATCGACTTCAAGGAGGACGGCAACATCCTGGGGCACAAGCTGGAGTACAACTACAACAGCCAC
AACGTCTATATCATGGCCGACAAGCAGAAGAACGGCATCAAGGTGAACTTCAAGATCCGCCACAACATCG
AGGACGGCAGCGTGCAGCTCGCCGACCACTACCAGCAGAACACCCCCATCGGCGACGGCCCCGTGCTGCT
GCCCGACAACCACTACCTGAGCACCCAGTCCGCCCTGAGCAAAGACCCCAACGAGAAGCGCGATCACATG
GTCCTGCTGGAGTTCGTGACCGCCGCCGGGATCACTCTCGGCATGGACGAGCTGTACAAGTAAAGCGGCC
GTGACTCTAGAGGGCCCTATTCTATAGTGTCACCTAAATGCTAGAGCTCGCTGATCAGCCTCGACTGTGC
CTTCTAGTTGCCAGCCATCTGTTGTTTGCCCCTCCCCCGTGCCTTCCTTGACCCTGGAAGGTGCCACTCC
CACTGTCCTTTCCTAATAAAATGAGGAAATTGCATCGCATTGTCTGAGTAGGTGTCATTCTATTCTGGGG
GGTGGGGTGGGGCAGGACAGCAAGGGGGAGGATTGGGAAGACAATAGCAGGCATGCTGGGGATGCGGTGG
GCTCTATGGCTTCTGAGGCGGAAAGAACCAGCTGGGGCTCTAGGGGGTATCCCC
[124 nt withheld, positions 2435-2558]
C
[91 nt withheld, positions 2560-2650]
A
[49 nt withheld, positions 2652-2700]
CCTTTGACGTTGGAGTCCACGTTCTTT
[37 nt withheld, positions 2728-2764]
ACCCTATCTCGGTCTATTCTTTTGATTTATAAGGGATTTTGCCGATTTCGGCCTATTGGTTAAAAAATGA
GCTGATTTAACAAAAATTTAACGCGAATTAATTCTGTGGAATGTGTGTCAGTTAGGGTGTGGAAAGTCCC
CAGGCTCCCCAGCAGGCAGAAGTATGCAAAGCATGCATCTCAATTAGTCAGCAACCAGGTGTGGAAAGTC
CCCAGGCTCCCCAGCAGGCAGAAGTATGCAAAGCATGCATCTCAATTAGTCAGCAACCATAGTCCCGCCC
CTAACTCCGCCCATCCCGCCCCTAACTCCGCCCAGTTCCGCCCATTCTCCGCCCCATGGCTGACTAATTT
TTTTTATTTATGCAGAGGCCGAGGCCGCCTCTGCCTCTGAGCTATTCCAGAAGTAGTGAGGAGGCTTTTT
TGGAGGCCTAGGCTTTTGCAAAAAGCTCCCGGGAGCTTGTATATCCATTTTCGGATCTGATCAAGAGACA
GGATGAGGATCGTTTCGCATGATTGAACAAGATGGATTGCACGCAGGTTCTCCGGCCGCTTGGGTGGAGA
GGCTATTCGGCTATGACTGGGCACAACAGACAATCGGCTGCTCTGATGCCGCCGTGTTCCGGCTGTCAGC
GCAGGGGCGCCCGGTTCTTTTTGTCAAGACCGACCTGTCCGGTGCCCTGAATGAACTGCAGGACGAGGCA
GCGCGGCTATCGTGGCTGGCCACGACGGGCGTTCCTTGCGCAGCTGTGCTCGACGTTGTCACTGAAGCGG
GAAGGGACTGGCTGCTATTGGGCGAAGTGCCGGGGCAGGATCTCCTGTCATCTCACCTTGCTCCTGCCGA
GAAAGTATCCATCATGGCTGATGCAATGCGGCGGCTGCATACGCTTGATCCGGCTACCTGCCCATTCGAC
CACCAAGCGAAACATCGCATCGAGCGAGCACGTACTCGGATGGAAGCCGGTCTTGTCGATCAGGATGATC
TGGACGAAGAGCATCAGGGGCTCGCGCCAGCCGAACTGTTCGCCAGGCTCAAGGCGCGCATGCCCGACGG
CGAGGATCTCGTCGTGACCCATGGCGATGCCTGCTTGCCGAATATCATGGTGGAAAATGGCCGCTTTTCT
GGATTCATCGACTGTGGCCGGCTGGGTGTGGCGGACCGCTATCAGGACATAGCGTTGGCTACCCGTGATA
TTGCTGAAGAGCTTGGCGGCGAATGGGCTGACCGCTTCCTCGTGCTTTACGGTATCGCCGCTCCCGATTC
GCAGCGCATCGCCTTCTATCGCCTTCTTGACGAGTTCTTCTGAGCGGGACTCTGGGGTTCGAAATGACCG
ACCAAGCGACGCCCAACCTGCCATCACGAGATTTCGATTCCACCGCCGCCTTCTATGAAAGGTTGGGCTT
CGGAATCGTTTTCCGGGACGCCGGCTGGATGATCCTCCAGCGCGGGGATCTCATGCTGGAGTTCTTCGCC
CACCCCAACTTGTTTATTGCAGCTTATAATGGTTACAAATAAAGCAATAGCATCACAAATTTCACAAATA
AAGCATTTTTTTCACTGCATTCTAGTTGTGGTTTGTCCAAACTCATCAATGTATCTTATCATGTCTGTAT
ACCGTCGACCTCTAGCTAGAGCTTGGCGTAATCATGGTCATAGCTGTTTCCTGTGTGAAATTGTTATCCG
CTCACAATTCCACACAACATACGAGCCGGAAGCATAAAGTGTAAAGCCTGGGGTGCCTAATGAGTGAGCT
AACTCACATTAATTGCGTTGCGCTCACTGCCCGCTTTCCAGTCGGGAAACCTGTCGTGCCAGCTGCATTA
ATGAATCGGCCAACGCGCGGGGAGAGGCGGTTTGCGTATTGGGCGCTCATTAATGAATCGGCCAACGCGC
GGGGAGAGGCGGTTTGCGTATTGGGCGCTCTTCCGCTTCCTCGCTCACTGACTCGCTGCGCTCGGTCGTT
CGGCTGCGGCGAGCGGTATCAGCTCACTCAAAGGCGGTAATACGGTTATCCACAGAATCAGGGGATAACG
CAGGAAAGAACATGTGAGCAAAAGGCCAGCAAAAGGCCAGGAACCGTAAAAAGGCCGCGTTGCTGGCGTT
TTTCCATAGGCTCCGCCCCCCTGACGAGCATCACAAAAATCGACGCTCAAGTCAGAGGTGGCGAAACCCG
ACAGGACTATAAAGATACCAGGCGTTTCCCCCTGGAAGCTCCCTCGTGCGCTCTCCTGTTCCGACCCTGC
CGCTTACCGGATACCTGTCCGCCTTTCTCCCTTCGGGAAGCGTGGCGCTTTCTCATAGCTCACGCTGTAG
GTATCTCAGTTCGGTGTAGGTCGTTCGCTCCAAGCTGGGCTGTGTGCACGAACCCCCCGTTCAGCCCGAC
CGCTGCGCCTTATCCGGTAACTATCGTCTTGAGTCCAACCCGGTAAGACACGACTTATCGCCACTGGCAG
CAGCCACTGGTAACAGGATTAGCAGAGCGAGGTATGTAGGCGGTGCTACAGAGTTCTTGAAGTGGTGGCC
TAACTACGGCTACACTAGAAGAACAGTATTTGGTATCTGCGCTCTGCTGAAGCCAGTTACCTTCGGAAAA
AGAGTTGGTAGCTCTTGATCCGGCAAACAAACCACCGCTGGTAGCGGTGGTTTTTTTGTTTGCAAGCAGC
AGATTACGCGCAGAAAAAAAGGATCTCAAGAAGATCCTTTGATCTTTTCTACGGGGTCTGACGCTCAGTG
GAACGAAAACTCACGTTAAGGGATTTTGGTCATGAGATTATCAAAAAGGATCTTCACCTAGATCCTTTTA
AATTAAAAATGAAGTTTTAAATCAATCTAAAGTATATATGAGTAAACTTGGTCTGACAGTTACCAATGCT
TAATCAGTGAGGCACCTATCTCAGCGATCTGTCTATTTCGTTCATCCATAGTTGCCTGACTCCCCGTCGT
GTAGATAACTACGATACGGGAGGGCTTACCATCTGGCCCCAGTGCTGCAATGATACCGCGAGACCCACGC
TCACCGGCTCCAGATTTATCAGCAATAAACCAGCCAGCCGGAAGGGCCGAGCGCAGAAGTGGTCCTGCAA
CTTTATCCGCCTCCATCCAGTCTATTAATTGTTGCCGGGAAGCTAGAGTAAGTAGTTCGCCAGTTAATAG
TTTGCGCAACGTTGTTGCCATTGCTACAGGCATCGTGGTGTCACGCTCGTCGTTTGGTATGGCTTCATTC
AGCTCCGGTTCCCAACGATCAAGGCGAGTTACATGATCCCCCATGTTGTGCAAAAAAGCGGTTAGCTCCT
TCGGTCCTCCGATCGTTGTCAGAAGTAAGTTGGCCGCAGTGTTATCACTCATGGTTATGGCAGCACTGCA
TAATTCTCTTACTGTCATGCCATCCGTAAGATGCTTTTCTGTGACTGGTGAGTACTCAACCAAGTCATTC
TGAGAATAGTGTATGCGGCGACCGAGTTGCTCTTGCCCGGCGTCAATACGGGATAATACCGCGCCACATA
GCAGAACTTTAAAAGTGCTCATCATTGGAAAACGTTCTTCGGGGCGAAAACTCTCAAGGATCTTACCGCT
GTTGAGATCCAGTTCGATGTAACCCACTCGTGCACCCAACTGATCTTCAGCATCTTTTACTTTCACCAGC
GTTTCTGGGTGAGCAAAAACAGGAAGGCAAAATGCCGCAAAAAAGGGAATAAGGGCGACACGGAAATGTT
GAATACTCATACTCTTCCTTTTTCAATATTATTGAAGCATTTATCAGGGTTATTGTCTCATGAGCGGATA
CATATTTGAATGTATTTAGAAAAATAAACAAATAGGGGTTCCGCGCACATTTCCCCGAAAAGTGCCACCT
GACGTC
