>Addgene plasmid #18836 | pcDNA3-AKT-PH-GFP | addgene partial sequence | sequence record 41577 | EGFP-N 5'-CGTCGCCGTCCAGCTCGACCAG-3'
GCTCTCGCCCTTGCTCACCATGGTGGCGATGGATCCGTTCATGGTCACGCGGTGCTTGGGCTTGGCCAGG
GACACCTCCATCTCTTCAGCCCCTGAGTTGTCACTGGGTGAGCCCGACCGGAAGTCCATCTCCTCCTCCT
CCTGCTTCTTGAGGCCGTCAGCCACAGTCTGGATGGCGGTTGTCCACTCCTCCCGCTCCTCAGGAGTCTC
CACATGGAAGGTGCGTTCGATGACAGTGGTCCACTGCAGGCAGCGGATGATGAAGGTGTTGGGCCGGGGC
CGCTCCGTCTTCATCAGCTGGCACTGCGCCACAGAGAAGTTGTTGAGGGGAGCCTCACGTTGGTCCACAT
CCTGCGGCCGCTCCTTGTAGCCAATGAAGGTGCCATCATTCTTGAGGAGGAAGTAGCGTGGCCGCCAGGT
CTTGATGTACTCCCCTCGTTTGTGCAGCCAACCCTCCTTCACAATAGCCACGTCGCTCATGGTGGCGAAT
TCGCGGCCGCAAGCTTGGGTCTCCCTATAGTGAGTCGTATTAATTTCGATAAGCCAGTAAGCAGTGGGTT
CTCTAGTTAGCCAGAGAGCTCTGCTTATATAGACCTCCCACCGTACACGCCTACCGCCCATTTGCGTCAA
TGGGGCGGAGTTGTTACGACATTTTGGAAAGTCCCGTTGATTTTGGTGCCAAAACAAACTCCCATTGACG
TCAATGGGGTGGAGACTTGGAAATCCCCGTGAGTCAAACCGCTATCCACGCCCATTGATGTACTGCCAAA
ACCGCATCACCATGGTAATAGCGATGACTAATACGTAGATG
