>Addgene plasmid #18836 | pcDNA3-AKT-PH-GFP | addgene partial sequence | sequence record 113721 | CMV-F 5'-CGCAAATGGGCGGTAGGCGTG-3'
ACTAGAGAACCCACTGCTTACTGGCTTATCGAAATTAATACGACTCACTATAGGGAGACCCAAGCTTGCG
GCCGCGAATTCGCCACCATGAGCGACGTGGCTATTGTGAAGGAGGGTTGGCTGCACAAACGAGGGGAGTA
CATCAAGACCTGGCGGCCACGCTACTTCCTCCTCAAGAATGATGGCACCTTCATTGGCTACAAGGAGCGG
CCGCAGGATGTGGACCAACGTGAGGCTCCCCTCAACAACTTCTCTGTGGCGCAGTGCCAGCTGATGAAGA
CGGAGCGGCCCCGGCCCAACACCTTCATCATCCGCTGCCTGCAGTGGACCACTGTCATCGAACGCACCTT
CCATGTGGAGACTCCTGAGGAGCGGGAGGAGTGGACAACCGCCATCCAGACTGTGGCTGACGGCCTCAAG
AAGCAGGAGGAGGAGGAGATGGACTTCCGGTCGGGCTCACCCAGTGACAACTCAGGGGCTGAAGAGATGG
AGGTGTCCCTGGCCAAGCCCAAGCACCGCGTGACCATGAACGGATCCATCGCCACCATGGTGAGCAAGGG
CGAGGAGCTGTTCACCGGGGTGGTGCCCATCCTGGTCGAGCTGGACGGCGACGTAAACGGCCACAAGTTC
AGCGTGTCCGGCGAGGGCGAGGGCGATGCCACCTACGGCAAGCTGACCCTGAAGTTCATCTGCACCACCG
GCAAGCTGCCCGTGCCCTGGCCCACCCTCGTGACCACCCTGACCTACGGCGTGCAGTGCTTCAGCCGCTA
CCCCGACCACATGAAGCAGCACGACTTCTTCAAGTCCGCCATGCCCGAAGGCTACGTCCAGGAGCGCACC
ATCTTCTTCAAGGACGACGGCAACTACAAGACCCGCGCCGAGGTGAAGTTCGAGGGCGACACCCTGGTGA
ACCGCATCGAGCTGAAGGGCATCGACTTCAAGGAGGACGGCA
