>Addgene plasmid #18836 | pcDNA3-AKT-PH-GFP | addgene partial sequence | sequence record 113722 | BGH-rev 5'-TAGAAGGCACAGTCGAGG-3'
CTATAGAATAGGGCCCTCTAGAGTCACGGCCGCTTTACTTGTACAGCTCGTCCATGCCGAGAGTGATCCC
GGCGGCGGTCACGAACTCCAGCAGGACCATGTGATCGCGCTTCTCGTTGGGGTCTTTGCTCAGGGCGGAC
TGGGTGCTCAGGTAGTGGTTGTCGGGCAGCAGCACGGGGCCGTCGCCGATGGGGGTGTTCTGCTGGTAGT
GGTCGGCGAGCTGCACGCTGCCGTCCTCGATGTTGTGGCGGATCTTGAAGTTCACCTTGATGCCGTTCTT
CTGCTTGTCGGCCATGATATAGACGTTGTGGCTGTTGTAGTTGTACTCCAGCTTGTGCCCCAGGATGTTG
CCGTCCTCCTTGAAGTCGATGCCCTTCAGCTCGATGCGGTTCACCAGGGTGTCGCCCTCGAACTTCACCT
CGGCGCGGGTCTTGTAGTTGCCGTCGTCCTTGAAGAAGATGGTGCGCTCCTGGACGTAGCCTTCGGGCAT
GGCGGACTTGAAGAAGTCGTGCTGCTTCATGTGGTCGGGGTAGCGGCTGAAGCACTGCACGCCGTAGGTC
AGGGTGGTCACGAGGGTGGGCCAGGGCACGGGCAGCTTGCCGGTGGTGCAGATGAACTTCAGGGTCAGCT
TGCCGTAGGTGGCATCGCCCTCGCCCTCGCCGGACACGCTGAACTTGTGGCCGTTTACGTCGCCGTCCAG
CTCGACCAGGATGGGCACCACCCCGGTGAACAGCTCCTCGCCCTTGCTCACCATGGTGGCGATGGATCCG
TTCATGGTCACGCGGTGCTTGGGCTTGGCCAGGGACACCTCCATCTCTTCAGCCCCTGAGTTGTCACTGG
GTGAGCCCGACCGGAAGTCCATCTCCTCCTCCTCCTGCTTCTTGAGGCCGTCAGCCACAGTCTGGATGGC
GGTTGTCCACTCCTCCCGCTCCTCAG
